>Addgene plasmid #214852 | AiP14033: pAAV-AiE0779m_3xC2-minBG-CoChR-EGFP-WPRE3-BGHpA (Alias: CN4033) | addgene full sequence | sequence record 425084 | Addgene NGS Result
CCTGCAGGCAGCTGCGCGCTCGCTCGCTCACTGAGGCCGCCCGGGCGTCGGGCGACCTTTGGTCGCCCGG
CCTCAGTGAGCGAGCGAGCGCGCAGAGAGGGAGTGGCCAACTCCATCACTAGGGGTTCCTGCGGCCGCAC
GCGTAAGTTTGAGACAAATTAAGGAAAAGCGGGTTGGGAGGAGTCTGAGGCTGTGGGTGGCTGCCTCGAG
AGGCTGCTCACAACCTGACATGTTTCAGATCTTTTGACACGGTCATGCAAGCAACAGAAACTTATATGGT
TTTTAGTCTCCCAGGTAGCAGGGAAATGATGATGTGGGAGGATTAGGGGGGGGAAAATAAGTTTGAGACA
AATTAAGGAAAAGCGGGTTGGGAGGAGTCTGAGGCTGTGGGTGGCTGCCTCGAGAGGCTGCTCACAACCT
GACATGTTTCAGATCTTTTGACACGGTCATGCAAGCAACAGAAACTTATATGGTTTTTAGTCTCCCAGGT
AGCAGGGAAATGATGATGTGGGAGGATTAGGGGGGGGAAAATAAGTTTGAGACAAATTAAGGAAAAGCGG
GTTGGGAGGAGTCTGAGGCTGTGGGTGGCTGCCTCGAGAGGCTGCTCACAACCTGACATGTTTCAGATCT
TTTGACACGGTCATGCAAGCAACAGAAACTTATATGGTTTTTAGTCTCCCAGGTAGCAGGGAAATGATGA
TGTGGGAGGATTAGGGGGGGGAAAATGAGCTCGGGCTGGGCATAAAAGTCAGGGCAGAGCCATCTATTGC
TTACATTTGCTTCTGGGATCCGCCACCATGCTGGGAAACGGCAGCGCCATTGTGCCTATCGACCAGTGCT
TTTGCCTGGCTTGGACCGACAGCCTGGGAAGCGATACAGAGCAGCTGGTGGCCAACATCCTCCAGTGGTT
CGCCTTCGGCTTCAGCATCCTGATCCTGATGTTCTACGCCTACCAGACTTGGAGAGCCACTTGCGGTTGG
GAGGAGGTCTACGTCTGTTGCGTCGAGCTGACCAAGGTCATCATCGAGTTCTTCCACGAGTTCGACGACC
CCAGCATGCTGTACCTGGCTAACGGACACCGAGTCCAGTGGCTGAGATACGCAGAGTGGCTGCTGACTTG
TCCCGTCATCCTGATCCACCTGAGCAACCTGACCGGCCTGAAGGACGACTACAGCAAGCGGACCATGAGG
CTGCTGGTGTCAGACGTGGGAACCATCGTGTGGGGAGCTACAAGCGCCATGAGCACAGGCTACGTCAAGG
TCATCTTCTTCGTGCTGGGTTGCATCTACGGCGCCAACACCTTCTTCCACGCCGCCAAGGTGTATATCGA
GAGCTACCACGTGGTGCCAAAGGGCAGACCTAGAACCGTCGTGCGGATCATGGCTTGGCTGTTCTTCCTG
TCTTGGGGCATGTTCCCCGTGCTGTTCGTCGTGGGACCAGAAGGATTCGACGCCATCAGCGTGTACGGCT
CTACCATTGGCCACACCATCATCGACCTCATGAGCAAGAATTGTTGGGGCCTGCTGGGACACTATCTGAG
AGTGCTGATCCACCAGCACATCATCATCTACGGCGACATCCGGAAGAAGACCAAGATCAACGTGGCCGGC
GAGGAGATGGAAGTGGAGACCATGGTGGACCAGGAGGACGAGGAGACAGTGGCGGCACCGGTAGTAGCAG
TGAGCAAGGGCGAGGAGCTGTTCACCGGGGTGGTGCCCATCCTGGTCGAGCTGGACGGCGACGTAAACGG
CCACAAGTTCAGCGTGTCCGGCGAGGGCGAGGGCGATGCCACCTACGGCAAGCTGACCCTGAAGTTCATT
TGCACCACCGGCAAGCTGCCCGTGCCCTGGCCCACCCTCGTGACCACCCTGACCTACGGCGTGCAGTGCT
TCAGCCGCTACCCCGACCACATGAAGCAGCACGACTTCTTCAAGTCCGCCATGCCCGAAGGCTACGTCCA
GGAGCGCACCATCTTCTTCAAGGACGACGGCAACTACAAGACCCGCGCCGAGGTGAAGTTCGAGGGCGAC
ACCCTGGTGAACCGCATCGAGCTGAAGGGCATCGACTTCAAGGAGGACGGCAACATCCTGGGGCACAAGC
TGGAGTACAACTACAACAGCCACAACGTCTATATCATGGCCGACAAGCAGAAGAACGGCATCAAGGTGAA
CTTCAAGATCCGCCACAACATCGAGGACGGCAGCGTGCAGCTCGCCGACCACTACCAGCAGAACACCCCC
ATCGGCGACGGCCCCGTGCTGCTGCCCGACAACCACTACCTGAGCACCCAGTCCGCCCTGAGCAAAGACC
CCAACGAGAAGCGCGATCACATGGTCCTGCTGGAGTTCGTGACCGCCGCCGGGATCACTCTCGGCATGGA
CGAGCTGTACAAGTAAGAATTCGATATCATAATCAACCTCTGGATTACAAAATTTGTGAAAGATTGACTG
GTATTCTTAACTATGTTGCTCCTTTTACGCTATGTGGATACGCTGCTTTAATGCCTTTGTATCATGCTAT
TGCTTCCCGTATGGCTTTCATTTTCTCCTCCTTGTATAAATCCTGGTTAGTTCTTGCCACGGCGGAACTC
ATCGCCGCCTGCCTTGCCCGCTGCTGGACAGGGGCTCGGCTGTTGGGCACTGACAATTCCGTGGCTCGAG
AGATCTTCGACTGTGCCTTCTAGTTGCCAGCCATCTGTTGTTTGCCCCTCCCCCGTGCCTTCCTTGACCC
TGGAAGGTGCCACTCCCACTGTCCTTTCCTAATAAAATGAGGAAATTGCATCGCATTGTCTGAGTAGGTG
TCATTCTATTCTGGGGGGTGGGGTGGGGCAGGACAGCAAGGGGGAGGATTGGGAAGACAATAGCAGGCAT
GAGATCTCACGTGCGGACCGAGCGGCCGCAGGAACCCCTAGTGATGGAGTTGGCCACTCCCTCTCTGCGC
GCTCGCTCGCTCACTGAGGCCGGGCGACCAAAGGTCGCCCGACGCCCGGGCTTTGCCCGGGCGGCCTCAG
TGAGCGAGCGAGCGCGCAGCTGCCTGCAGGGGCGCCTGATGCGGTATTTTCTCCTTACGCATCTGTGCGG
TATTTCACACCGCATA
[95 nt withheld, positions 3097-3191]
T
[46 nt withheld, positions 3193-3238]
C
[141 nt withheld, positions 3240-3380]
CCTTTGACGTTGGAGTCCACGTTCTTT
[37 nt withheld, positions 3408-3444]
ACTCTATCTCGGGCTATTCTTTTGATTTATAAGGGATTTTGCCGATTTCGGTCTATTGGTTAAAAAATGA
GCTGATTTAACAAAAATTTAACGCGAATTTTAACAAAATATTAACGTTTACAATTTTATGGTGCACTCTC
AGTACAATCTGCTCTGATGCCGCATAGTTAAGCCAGCCCCGACACCCGCCAACACCCGCTGACGCGCCCT
GACGGGCTTGTCTGCTCCCGGCATCCGCTTACAGACAAGCTGTGACCGTCTCCGGGAGCTGCATGTGTCA
GAGGTTTTCACCGTCATCACCGAAACGCGCGAGACGAAAGGGCCTCGTGATACGCCTATTTTTATAGGTT
AATGTCATGATAATAATGGTTTCTTAGACGTCAGGTGGCACTTTTCGGGGAAATGTGCGCGGAACCCCTA
TTTGTTTATTTTTCTAAATACATTCAAATATGTATCCGCTCATGAGACAATAACCCTGATAAATGCTTCA
ATAATATTGAAAAAGGAAGAGTATGAGTATTCAACATTTCCGTGTCGCCCTTATTCCCTTTTTTGCGGCA
TTTTGCCTTCCTGTTTTTGCTCACCCAGAAACGCTGGTGAAAGTAAAAGATGCTGAAGATCAGTTGGGTG
CACGAGTGGGTTACATCGAACTGGATCTCAACAGCGGTAAGATCCTTGAGAGTTTTCGCCCCGAAGAACG
TTTTCCAATGATGAGCACTTTTAAAGTTCTGCTATGTGGCGCGGTATTATCCCGTATTGACGCCGGGCAA
GAGCAACTCGGTCGCCGCATACACTATTCTCAGAATGACTTGGTTGAGTACTCACCAGTCACAGAAAAGC
ATCTTACGGATGGCATGACAGTAAGAGAATTATGCAGTGCTGCCATAACCATGAGTGATAACACTGCGGC
CAACTTACTTCTGACAACGATCGGAGGACCGAAGGAGCTAACCGCTTTTTTGCACAACATGGGGGATCAT
GTAACTCGCCTTGATCGTTGGGAACCGGAGCTGAATGAAGCCATACCAAACGACGAGCGTGACACCACGA
TGCCTGTAGCAATGGCAACAACGTTGCGCAAACTATTAACTGGCGAACTACTTACTCTAGCTTCCCGGCA
ACAATTAATAGACTGGATGGAGGCGGATAAAGTTGCAGGACCACTTCTGCGCTCGGCCCTTCCGGCTGGC
TGGTTTATTGCTGATAAATCTGGAGCCGGTGAGCGTGGGTCTCGCGGTATCATTGCAGCACTGGGGCCAG
ATGGTAAGCCCTCCCGTATCGTAGTTATCTACACGACGGGGAGTCAGGCAACTATGGATGAACGAAATAG
ACAGATCGCTGAGATAGGTGCCTCACTGATTAAGCATTGGTAACTGTCAGACCAAGTTTACTCATATATA
CTTTAGATTGATTTAAAACTTCATTTTTAATTTAAAAGGATCTAGGTGAAGATCCTTTTTGATAATCTCA
TGACCAAAATCCCTTAACGTGAGTTTTCGTTCCACTGAGCGTCAGACCCCGTAGAAAAGATCAAAGGATC
TTCTTGAGATCCTTTTTTTCTGCGCGTAATCTGCTGCTTGCAAACAAAAAAACCACCGCTACCAGCGGTG
GTTTGTTTGCCGGATCAAGAGCTACCAACTCTTTTTCCGAAGGTAACTGGCTTCAGCAGAGCGCAGATAC
CAAATACTGTTCTTCTAGTGTAGCCGTAGTTAGGCCACCACTTCAAGAACTCTGTAGCACCGCCTACATA
CCTCGCTCTGCTAATCCTGTTACCAGTGGCTGCTGCCAGTGGCGATAAGTCGTGTCTTACCGGGTTGGAC
TCAAGACGATAGTTACCGGATAAGGCGCAGCGGTCGGGCTGAACGGGGGGTTCGTGCACACAGCCCAGCT
TGGAGCGAACGACCTACACCGAACTGAGATACCTACAGCGTGAGCTATGAGAAAGCGCCACGCTTCCCGA
AGGGAGAAAGGCGGACAGGTATCCGGTAAGCGGCAGGGTCGGAACAGGAGAGCGCACGAGGGAGCTTCCA
GGGGGAAACGCCTGGTATCTTTATAGTCCTGTCGGGTTTCGCCACCTCTGACTTGAGCGTCGATTTTTGT
GATGCTCGTCAGGGGGGCGGAGCCTATGGAAAAACGCCAGCAACGCGGCCTTTTTACGGTTCCTGGCCTT
TTGCTGGCCTTTTGCTCACATGT
Features (pLannotate 1.2.2; 15 found; start..end, strand, type, name):
     12..39      +  repeat_region  AAV2 ITR (fragment): inverted terminal repeat of adeno-associated virus serotype 2 inverted
     68..95      +  repeat_region  AAV2 ITR (fragment): inverted terminal repeat of adeno-associated virus serotype 2 inverted
    798..1661    +  CDS            CoChR: high-photocurrent channelrhodopsin from Chloromonas oogama (Shemesh et al., 2017)
   1680..2396    +  CDS            EGFP: the original enhanced GFP (Yang et al., 1996) mammalian codon-optimized
   2411..2568    +  misc_feature   WPRE (fragment): woodchuck hepatitis virus posttranscriptional regulatory element
   2574..2654    +  misc_feature   WPRE (fragment): woodchuck hepatitis virus posttranscriptional regulatory element
   2671..2782    +  polyA_signal   bGH poly(A) signal: bovine growth hormone polyadenylation signal
   2900..3040    +  repeat_region  AAV2 ITR: inverted terminal repeat of adeno-associated virus serotype 2 inverted
   3045..3096    -  misc_feature   bom (fragment): basis of mobility region from pBR322
   3115..3570    +  rep_origin     f1 ori (sequence partly withheld): f1 bacteriophage origin of replication; arrow indicates direction of (+) strand synthesis
   3571..3620    -  misc_feature   bom (fragment): basis of mobility region from pBR322
   3722..3757    -  CDS            rop (fragment): Rop protein, which maintains plasmids at low copy number; rop
   3852..3956    +  promoter       AmpR promoter: bla
   3957..4817    +  CDS            AmpR: β-lactamase; bla; confers resistance to ampicillin, carbenicillin, and related antibiotics
   4988..5576    +  rep_origin     ori: high-copy-number ColE1/pMB1/pBR322/pUC origin of replication
