[The description below was written by a language model from this plasmid's Addgene catalogue record and pLannotate feature annotations shown in this document.]
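Description:
AiP14033: pAAV-AiE0779m_3xC2-minBG-CoChR-EGFP-WPRE3-BGHpA (alias CN4033) is a 5.6 kb recombinant AAV transfer plasmid designed for enhancer-driven optogenetic actuator expression in a defined striatal cell type. It is propagated in bacteria on a high-copy ColE1/pUC-type origin with ampicillin selection from the β-lactamase gene. The backbone also carries an f1 phage origin and small remnants of the pBR322 bom and rop regions. AAV2 inverted terminal repeats flank the expression cassette. The downstream ITR is annotated in full, whereas the upstream one is detected only as short fragments, which may reflect the difficulty of sequencing and annotating these structured repeats. The ITRs are the cis elements needed for replication and packaging of the cassette into AAV particles. The record also mentions a PHP.eB viral preparation.

The payload is CoChR, a high-photocurrent channelrhodopsin from Chloromonas oogama, followed closely by EGFP, which the construct name indicates is a CoChR-EGFP fusion that makes light-sensitive cells fluorescently visible. The regulatory region upstream of the coding sequence is not annotated in the feature table. Judging from the name, it consists of AiE0779m_3xC2, apparently three copies of a core segment of the AiE0779m enhancer, placed ahead of a minimal beta-globin promoter (minBG), so that cell-type specificity comes from the enhancer rather than the promoter. Downstream, a shortened WPRE (WPRE3, annotated as two fragments) boosts transcript stability and expression while conserving packaging capacity, and a bovine growth hormone polyadenylation signal terminates the transcript. The stated purpose is expression of CoChR-EGFP in striatal direct pathway medium spiny neurons (D1 MSNs), which would allow optical activation of this population in circuit studies.
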