Addgene plasmid #214852: AiP14033: pAAV-AiE0779m_3xC2-minBG-CoChR-EGFP-WPRE3-BGHpA (Alias: CN4033)
Purpose: Expression of CoChR-EGFP in striatal direct pathway medium spiny neurons (D1 MSNs)
Depositing lab: Allen Institute for Brain Science & Jonathan Ting. Depositing organization: Allen Institute. Publication: Enhancer AAV toolbox for accessing and perturbing striatal cell types and circuits. Hunker AC, Wirthlin ME, Gill G, Johansen NJ, Hooper M, Omstead V, Vargas S, Lerma MN, Taskin N, Weed N, Laird WD, Bishaw YM, Bendrick JL, Gore BB, Ben-Simon Y, Opitz-Araya X, Martinez RA, Way SW, Thyagarajan B, Otto S, Sanchez REA, Alexander JR, Amaya A, Amster A, Arbuckle J, Ayala A, Baker PM, Barcelli T, Barta S, Bertagnolli D, Bielstein C, Bishwakarma P, Bowlus J, Boyer G, Brouner K, Casian B, Casper T, Chakka AB, Chakrabarty R, Chong P, Clark M, Colbert K, Daniel S, Dawe T, Departee M, DiValentin P, Donadio NP, Dotson NI, Dwivedi D, Egdorf T, Fliss T, Gary A, Goldy J, Grasso C, Groce EL, Gudsnuk K, Han W, Haradon Z, Hastings S, Helback O, Ho WV, Huang C, Johnson T, Jones DL, Juneau Z, Kenney J, Leibly M, Li S, Liang E, Loeffler H, Lusk NA, Madigan Z, Malloy J, Malone J, McCue R, Melchor J, Mich JK, Moosman S, Morin E, Naidoo R, Newman D, Ngo K, Nguyen K, Oster AL, Ouellette B, Oyama AA, Pena N, Pham T, Phillips E, Pom C, Potekhina L, Ransford S, Ray PL, Reding M, Rette DF, Reynoldson C, Rimorin C, Sigler AR, Rocha DB, Ronellenfitch K, Ruiz A, Sawyer L, Sevigny JP, Shapovalova NV, Shepard N, Shulga L, Soliman S, Staats B, Taormina MJ, Tieu M, Wang Y, Wilkes J, Wood T, Zhou T, Williford A, Dee N, Mollenkopf T, Ng L, Esposito L, Kalmbach BE, Yao S, Ariza J, Collman F, Mufti S, Smith K, Waters J, Ersing I, Patrick M, Zeng H, Lein ES, Kojima Y, Horwitz G, Owen SF, Levi BP, Daigle TL, Tasic B, Bakken TE, Ting JT. Neuron. 2025 May 21;113(10):1507-1524.e17. doi: 10.1016/j.neuron.2025.04.035. PubMed 40403704.
Backbone
  Vector backbone: rAAV
  Vector type: AAV
Growth in bacteria
  Bacterial resistance: Ampicillin, 100 μg/mL
  Growth temperature: 30°C
  Growth strain: NEB Stable
  Copy number: High Copy
Gene/Insert
  Gene/Insert name: CoChR-EGFP
  Species: Synthetic
  Cloning method: Restriction Enzyme; 5′ cloning site unknown (unknown if destroyed)
Terms and licenses: Academic/Nonprofit Terms; Industry Terms: Not Available to Industry
Depositor comments: Allen Institute plasmid ALIAS: AiP14033 This work supported by NIH BRAIN Initiative grant UF1MH128339
How to cite: AiP14033: pAAV-AiE0779m_3xC2-minBG-CoChR-EGFP-WPRE3-BGHpA (Alias: CN4033) was a gift from Allen Institute for Brain Science & Jonathan Ting (Addgene plasmid # 214852 ; http://n2t.net/addgene:214852 ; RRID:Addgene_214852) For viral preps, please replace (Addgene plasmid # 214852) in the above sentence with: (Addgene viral prep # 214852-PHPeB)
